Addgene plasmid #249817: UbSYHRE_pDONR201
Purpose: Encodes UbSYHRE (UBQ-HRE1-GAL4STE12), Gateway compatible as Donor plasmid
Depositing lab: Francesco Licausi. Depositing organization: University of Oxford. Publication: A synthetic ERFVII-dependent circuit in yeast sheds light on the regulation of early hypoxic responses of plants. Lavilla-Puerta M, He Y, Piccinini L, Di Paco L, Papachristodoulou A, Licausi F, Giuntoli B. bioRxiv 2025.09.01.673502 10.1101/2025.09.01.673502.
Backbone
  Vector backbone: pDONR201
  Backbone manufacturer: Thermo Fisher scientific
  Backbone size w/o insert (bp): 2040
  Total vector size (bp): 3692
  Vector type: Unspecified
Growth in bacteria
  Bacterial resistance: Kanamycin, 50 μg/mL
  Growth temperature: 37°C
  Growth strain: DH5alpha
  Copy number: Unknown
Gene/Insert
  Gene/Insert name: UBQ-HRE-GAL4STE (alt names: HRE1; ERF71)
  Species: S. cerevisiae (budding yeast), A. thaliana (mustard weed)
  Insert size (bp): 1992
  GenBank ID: NP_175794.1
  Entrez Gene: ERF71 (a.k.a. AT2G47520, Arabidopsis thaliana ethylene response factor 71, AtERF71, HRE2, HYPOXIA RESPONSIVE ERF (ETHYLENE RESPONSE FACTOR) 2, T30B22.18, ethylene response factor 71)
  Tag / fusion protein: GAL4-STE12 (C terminal on insert); UBQ (N terminal on insert)
  Cloning method: Gateway Cloning
  Sequencing primers: 5′ CCTGGCAGTTCCCTACTCTCGCGTT; 3′ ATGTAACATCAGAGATTTTGAGACA
Terms and licenses: Academic/Nonprofit Terms; Industry Terms: Not Available to Industry
Depositor comments: Please visit https://doi.org/10.1101/2025.09.01.673502 for the bioRxiv preprint.
How to cite: UbSYHRE_pDONR201 was a gift from Francesco Licausi (Addgene plasmid # 249817 ; http://n2t.net/addgene:249817 ; RRID:Addgene_249817)
