[The description below was written by a language model from this plasmid's Addgene catalogue record and pLannotate feature annotations shown in this document.]
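Description:
UbSYHRE_pDONR201 is a Gateway entry clone built in the pDONR201 backbone, produced by recombining the insert into the donor vector so that it is now flanked by attL1 and attL2 sites. It is maintained in E. coli through a high-copy ColE1/pUC-type origin and selected with kanamycin via an aminoglycoside phosphotransferase gene. The rrnB T1 and T2 terminators sit next to attL1 and insulate the cloning region from read-through transcription. The plasmid carries no annotated promoter for the insert, which fits its role as a shuttle intermediate. Expression depends on transferring the cassette by LR recombination into a destination vector that supplies the regulatory elements.

The payload is a single chimeric open reading frame running from attL1 to attL2. It consists of an N-terminal ubiquitin monomer, an Arabidopsis group VII ethylene response factor, and a C-terminal module described as GAL4-STE12 from budding yeast. The feature table annotates only a GAL4 fragment in that last segment, so the STE12 portion is not independently detected. An N-terminal ubiquitin fusion is commonly used so that endogenous deubiquitinases cleave it off and expose a defined N-terminal residue on the downstream protein, which is relevant for ERFVII proteins whose stability is controlled through the oxygen-dependent N-degron pathway; the record itself does not spell this out.

The records disagree on the plant factor's identity. The purpose line and alternative names call it HRE1, whereas the gene entry and the sequence annotation point to ERF71, also known as HRE2. The recorded insert size also exceeds the span between the att sites. The associated work describes a synthetic ERFVII-dependent circuit in yeast for studying early plant hypoxic responses.
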