Features (pLannotate 1.2.2; 9 found; start..end, strand, type, name):
    244..343     +  protein_bind   attL2: mutant version of attL; recombination site for the Gateway® LR reaction LR Clonase™
    348..1040    -  CDS            GAL4 (fragment): GAL4_YEAST - Experimental evidence at protein level: Swiss-Prot protein existence level 1. This protein is a positive regulator for the gene expression of the galactose-induced genes such as GAL1, GAL2, GAL7, GAL10, and MEL1 which code for the enzymes used to convert galactose to glucose. It recognizes a 17 base pair sequence in (5'-CGGRNNRCYNYNCNCCG-3') the upstream activating sequence (UAS-G) of these genes. From Saccharomyces cerevisiae (strain ATCC 204508 / S288c) (Baker's yeast).
   1041..1550    -  CDS            ERF071: ERF71_ARATH - Also known as ERF71 From Arabidopsis thaliana (Mouse-ear cress).
   1551..1778    -  CDS            UBIQ_AVESA: Experimental evidence at protein level: Swiss-Prot protein existence level 1. Ubiquitin exists either covalently attached to another protein, or free (unanchored). When covalently bound, it is conjugated to target proteins via an isopeptide bond either as a monomer (monoubiquitin), a polymer linked via different Lys residues of the ubiquitin (polyubiquitin chains) or a linear polymer linked via the initiator Met of the ubiquitin (linear polyubiquitin chains). Polyubiquitin chains, when attached to a target protein, have different functions depending on the Lys residue of the ubiquitin that is
   1781..1880    -  protein_bind   attL1: mutant version of attL; recombination site for the Gateway® LR reaction LR Clonase™
   1936..1979    -  terminator     rrnB T1 terminator: Escherichia coli rrnB; transcription terminator T1 from the E. coli rrnB gene
   2111..2138    +  terminator     rrnB T2 terminator: transcription terminator T2 from the E. coli rrnB gene
   2273..2861    -  rep_origin     ori: high-copy-number ColE1/pMB1/pBR322/pUC origin of replication
   3004..121     -  CDS            KanR (across the origin): aminoglycoside phosphotransferase; aph(3')-Ia; confers resistance to kanamycin in bacteria or G418 (Geneticin®) in eukaryotes
>Addgene plasmid #249817 | UbSYHRE_pDONR201 | addgene full sequence | sequence record 498558 | Addgene NGS Result
AGCGATAGATTGTCGCACCTGATTGCCCGACATTATCGCGAGCCCATTTATACCCATATAAATCAGCATC
CATGTTGGAATTTAATCGCGGCCTCGACGTTTCCCGTTGAATATGGCTCATAACACCCCTTGTATTACTG
TTTATGTAAGCAGACAGTTTTATTGTTCATGATGATATATTTTTATCTTGTGCAATGTAACATCAGAGAT
TTTGAGACACGGGCCAGAGCTGCAGCTGGATGGCAAATAATGATTTTATTTTGACTGATAGTGACCTGTT
CGTTGCAACAAATTGATAAGCAATGCTTTCTTATAATGCCAACTTTGTACAAGAAAGCTGGGTGTTAGAA
ACCGTTGTTGTTTGGATCGGTTTTCAAGAATGGCAAACCATCAGACATATCATCCTCTTCAGACCAATCA
AAACCATGCAATGCATCTCTTGGCATGAAGTCTAATGGGATAGTAGAGTTATCATGATGAGCAGCAGAAT
CAATAGCTGGAGTAAAAGCTTGTGGTGGAAATGGATCGAAGGCATTTTCTTCAGTTGGATATTCAACAGA
GACTGGGAAGTAATCCAATGGAAAATCTTCTTCATCTCTAGACACGGTCAACTGTCTTTGACCTTTGTTA
GAAGATTCTTCAGAGCTGGAGGTAGCAGAAATTCTATGTTGTCTCAAGGTCAATGGCATATCAGTTTCAA
CAGAAGCCAATCTATCAGTAACGGCATCCTTGTTAACGTTATCTTGAACGAACAAACCAGTCAACAAAGC
CTTGATATCTTGCAAGGAATCCATCTTCAAGATCATGTCCAGATCTTCTCTTGGGAAAATCAACAAGAAC
AGCTGCTCCAATCTTTCCAACCTAGATTCAACTTCGGTCAAATGTGCTCTAGTCAATGGAGATCTCTTAG
TCTTTGGAGAGTATCTACATTCCCAGTTGTTCTTCAAACACTTAGCACACTTTGGCTTTTCTTTGGAGCA
CTTCAATTTTTTCAGCCTGCAGATATCGCAAGCTTGTTCAATAGAGGACAACAGCTTCATATTGGAGTCT
TGATAGCTCCATAAATTTCCAATATCGGTCGCCGATTGGTCGTCGGCAACCGGAATCTGATAGAATCTCA
TGTAATCCTCCAATGCCATCAGGTCCTCCGATAAGCTCTCTACTTGGTTTTCCGAAATCAGCTCATTTTG
ATTCCCCCCTGGTTTAGTATCGGCTTCTTCTTCTACTTGAGTGTTTGGGAAATTCAGTTTGGCTTTCCGG
CCACGGATTTTGATGGCAGCAACGTCGTAGGCTCGAGCAGCTTCGTCGGCGGTTTTGAATGTGCCAAGCC
AGACACGTACACCTTTGCTCGGGTCACGAATCTCCGCTGCCCATTTGCCCCATGGCCTCTGCCTTATCCC
TCTGTACAGATTCTTCCTCTCTCGTTTCCCATCTCTTTCTTCACTCACTGAGACGGGTTTACGCTTCTTC
CTGCTGCTAACAGAGCCGAGTTGACTCGGTTCTGACTCAGATTTCGACCAGATGAAATCAGAAATGATAG
CTCCCCCACAACCACCTCTTAACCTGAGAACCAAGTGGAGTGTTGATTCTTTCTGGATGTTGTAATCAGC
CAAGGTGCGGCCATCTTCTAGCTGCTTACCAGCGAAGATCAATCTTTGCTGGTCAGGAGGAATGCCTTCC
TTGTCCTGGATCTTTGCCTTAACATTGTCGATGGTGTCAGAGCTCTCAACCTCGAGAGTGATGGTCTTAC
CAGTGAGTGTTTTCACGAAAATTTGCATGGAGCCTGCTTTTTTGTACAAAGTTGGCATTATAAAAAAGCA
TTGCTCATCAATTTGTTGCAACGAACAGGTCACTATCAGTCAAAATAAAATCATTATTTGGGGCCCGAGA
TCCATGCTAGCGTTAACGCGAGAGTAGGGAACTGCCAGGCATCAAATAAAACGAAAGGCTCAGTCGGAAG
ACTGGGCCTTTCGTTTTATCTGTTGTTTGTCGGTGAACGCTCTCCTGAGTAGGACAAATCCGCCGGGAGC
GGATTTGAACGTTGTGAAGCAACGGCCCGGAGGGTGGCGGGCAGGACGCCCGCCATAAACTGCCAGGCAT
CAAACTAAGCAGAAGGCCATCCTGACGGATGGCCTTTTTGCGTTTCTACAAACTCTTCCTGGCTAGCGGT
AATACGGTTATCCACAGAATCAGGGGATAACGCAGGAAAGAACATGTGAGCAAAAGGCCAGCAAAAGGCC
AGGAACCGTAAAAAGGCCGCGTTGCTGGCGTTTTTCCATAGGCTCCGCCCCCCTGACGAGCATCACAAAA
ATCGACGCTCAAGTCAGAGGTGGCGAAACCCGACAGGACTATAAAGATACCAGGCGTTTCCCCCTGGAAG
CTCCCTCGTGCGCTCTCCTGTTCCGACCCTGCCGCTTACCGGATACCTGTCCGCCTTTCTCCCTTCGGGA
AGCGTGGCGCTTTCTCATAGCTCACGCTGTAGGTATCTCAGTTCGGTGTAGGTCGTTCGCTCCAAGCTGG
GCTGTGTGCACGAACCCCCCGTTCAGCCCGACCGCTGCGCCTTATCCGGTAACTATCGTCTTGAGTCCAA
CCCGGTAAGACACGACTTATCGCCACTGGCAGCAGCCACTGGTAACAGGATTAGCAGAGCGAGGTATGTA
GGCGGTGCTACAGAGTTCTTGAAGTGGTGGCCTAACTACGGCTACACTAGAAGAACAGTATTTGGTATCT
GCGCTCTGCTGAAGCCAGTTACCTTCGGAAAAAGAGTTGGTAGCTCTTGATCCGGCAAACAAACCACCGC
TGGTAGCGGTGGTTTTTTTGTTTGCAAGCAGCAGATTACGCGCAGAAAAAAAGGATCTCAAGAAGATCCT
TTGATCTTTTCTACGGGGTCTGACGCTCAGTGGAACGAAAACTCACGTTAAGGGATTTTGGTCATGAGCT
TGCGCCGTCCCGTCAAGTCAGCGTAATGCTCTGCCAGTGTTACAACCAATTAACCAATTCTGATTAGAAA
AACTCATCGAGCATCAAATGAAACTGCAATTTATTCATATCAGGATTATCAATACCATATTTTTGAAAAA
GCCGTTTCTGTAATGAAGGAGAAAACTCACCGAGGCAGTTCCATAGGATGGCAAGATCCTGGTATCGGTC
TGCGATTCCGACTCGTCCAACATCAATACAACCTATTAATTTCCCCTCGTCAAAAATAAGGTTATCAAGT
GAGAAATCACCATGAGTGACGACTGAATCCGGTGAGAATGGCAAAAGTTTATGCATTTCTTTCCAGACTT
GTTCAACAGGCCAGCCATTACGCTCGTCATCAAAATCACTCGCATCAACCAAACCGTTATTCATTCGTGA
TTGCGCCTGAGCGAGACGAAATACGCGATCGCTGTTAAAAGGACAATTACAAACAGGAATCGAATGCAAC
CGGCGCAGGAACACTGCCAGCGCATCAACAATATTTTCACCTGAATCAGGATATTCTTCTAATACCTGGA
ATGCTGTTTTTCCGGGGATCGCAGTGGTGAGTAACCATGCATCATCAGGAGTACGGATAAAATGCTTGAT
GGTCGGAAGAGGCATAAATTCCGTCAGCCAGTTTAGTCTGACCATCTCATCTGTAACATCATTGGCAACG
CTACCTTTGCCATGTTTCAGAAACAACTCTGGCGCATCGGGCTTCCCATACA
